>Addgene plasmid #208027 | pcDNA-R-iLACCO1.2 | addgene full sequence | sequence record 408944 | Addgene NGS Result
AAAATTTAAGCTACAACAAGGCAAGGCTTGACCGACAATTGCATGAAGAATCTGCTTAGGGTTAGGCGTT
TTGCGCTGCTTCGCGATGTACGGGCCAGATATACGCGTTGACATTGATTATTGACTAGTTATTAATAGTA
ATCAATTACGGGGTCATTAGTTCATAGCCCATATATGGAGTTCCGCGTTACATAACTTACGGTAAATGGC
CCGCCTGGCTGACCGCCCAACGACCCCCGCCCATTGACGTCAATAATGACGTATGTTCCCATAGTAACGC
CAATAGGGACTTTCCATTGACGTCAATGGGTGGAGTATTTACGGTAAACTGCCCACTTGGCAGTACATCA
AGTGTATCATATGCCAAGTACGCCCCCTATTGACGTCAATGACGGTAAATGGCCCGCCTGGCATTATGCC
CAGTACATGACCTTATGGGACTTTCCTACTTGGCAGTACATCTACGTATTAGTCATCGCTATTACCATGG
TGATGCGGTTTTGGCAGTACATCAATGGGCGTGGATAGCGGTTTGACTCACGGGGATTTCCAAGTCTCCA
CCCCATTGACGTCAATGGGAGTTTGTTTTGGCACCAAAATCAACGGGACTTTCCAAAATGTCGTAACAAC
TCCGCCCCATTGACGCAAATGGGCGGTAGGCGTGTACGGTGGGAGGTCTATATAAGCAGAGCTCTCTGGC
TAACTAGAGAACCCACTGCTTACTGGCTTATCGAAATTAATACGACTCACTATAGGGAGACCCAAGCTGG
CTAGCGTGCCGCCACCATGGCCTCGAGAATGGAACAAAACATAGTCCAGCCGTTGAAGACCCTCATGGGA
GACGACCCTGATTATTCATTTGATATTCTGGAGGCGCGGTACGCGATAGAAGCGTCAACTGCCTGGTACG
CTGCACTGCGAGCTACACCCGGGGACAAAGAGAAAATTCAACTGTGCTTCGAGGCTACACGGTCCGAAGA
TCCCGATATAGCTTCCCAAGCAGACGTAAGGTTCCACCTGGCGATTGCTGAAGCAAGCCATAACATAGTT
CTGCTTCAGACAATGCGAGGCTTTTTTGATGTTTTGCAGTCTTCAGTCAAGCACAGTCGGCAGCGGATGT
ACTTGGATTGGGTTTCCGAGCGGATGTTCCCCGAGGACGGCGCCCTGAAGAGCGAGATCAAGAAGGGGCT
GAGGCTGAAGGACGGCGGCCACTACGCCGCCGAGGTCAAGACCACTTACAAGGCCAAGAAGCCCGTGCAG
CTGCCCGGCGCCTACGTCGTCGACATCAAGTTGGACATCGTGTCCCACAACGAGGACTACACTATCGTGG
AACAGTGCGAACGCGCCGAGGGCCGCCACTCCACCGGCGGCGTGGACGAGCTGTACAAGGGAGGTACAGG
CGGGAGTCTGGTGAGCAAGGGCGAGGAGGATGACATGGCCATCGTCAAGGAGTTCATGCGCTTCAAGGTG
CACATGGAGGGCTCCGTAAACGGCCACGAGTTCGAGATCGAGGGCGAGGGCGAGGGCCGCCCCTACGAGG
CCTTTCAGACCGCTAAGCTGAAGGTGACCAAGGGTGGCCCCCTGCCCTTCGCCTGGGACATCCTATCCCC
TCAGTTCATGTACGGCTCCAAGGCCTACATTAAGCACCCAGCCGACATCCCCGACTACTTCAAGCTGTCC
TTCCCCGAGGGCTTCAGGTGGGAGCGCGTGATGTACTTCGAGGACGGCGGCATTATTCACGTTAACCAGG
ACTCCTCCCTGCAGGACGGCGTATTCATCTACAAGGTGAAGCTGCGCGGCACCAACTTCCCCCCCGACGG
CCCCGTAATGCAGAAGAAGACCATGGGCTGGGAGGCGAGGCCGCCGGTCTACGGTCAACTCACAGAACAG
CATCAGGCAGTTATAGACGCCATCTTTGCCGGCGATGCGGACGGTGCTAGAAAAGCTATGATGGCTCATC
TGAGCTTCATCCATACGACTATGAAACGCTTCGATGGAGATCAGGCCCGACACGCACGCATTTCCAGACT
GCCTGGAGAGCATAATGAGCACTCTCGGGAAAAGAAAGCATGAAAGCTTGGTAAACCGCTGATCAGCCTC
GACTGTGCCTTCTAGTTGCCAGCCATCTGTTGTTTGCCCCTCCCCCGTGCCTTCCTTGACCCTGGAAGGT
GCCACTCCCACTGTCCTTTCCTAATAAAATGAGGAAATTGCATCGCATTGTCTGAGTAGGTGTCATTCTA
TTCTGGGGGGTGGGGTGGGGCAGGACAGCAAGGGGGAGGATTGGGAAGACAATAGCAGGCATGCTGGGGA
TGCGGTGGGCTCTATGGCTTCTGAGGCGGAAAGAACCAGCTGGGGCTCTAGGGGGTATCCCC
[52 nt withheld, positions 2373-2424]
T
[71 nt withheld, positions 2426-2496]
C
[91 nt withheld, positions 2498-2588]
A
[49 nt withheld, positions 2590-2638]
CCTTTGACGTTGGAGTCCACGTTCTTT
[37 nt withheld, positions 2666-2702]
ACCCTATCTCGGTCTATTCTTTTGATTTATAAGGGATTTTGCCGATTTCGGCCTATTGGTTAAAAAATGA
GCTGATTTAACAAAAATTTAACGCGAATTAATTCTGTGGAATGTGTGTCAGTTAGGGTGTGGAAAGTCCC
CAGGCTCCCCAGCAGGCAGAAGTATGCAAAGCATGCATCTCAATTAGTCAGCAACCAGGTGTGGAAAGTC
CCCAGGCTCCCCAGCAGGCAGAAGTATGCAAAGCATGCATCTCAATTAGTCAGCAACCATAGTCCCGCCC
CTAACTCCGCCCATCCCGCCCCTAACTCCGCCCAGTTCCGCCCATTCTCCGCCCCATGGCTGACTAATTT
TTTTTATTTATGCAGAGGCCGAGGCCGCCTCTGCCTCTGAGCTATTCCAGAAGTAGTGAGGAGGCTTTTT
TGGAGGCCTAGGCTTTTGCAAAAAGCTCCCGGGAGCTTGTATATCCATTTTCGGATCTGATCAAGAGACA
GGATGAGGATCGTTTCGCATGATTGAACAAGATGGATTGCACGCAGGTTCTCCGGCCGCTTGGGTGGAGA
GGCTATTCGGCTATGACTGGGCACAACAGACAATCGGCTGCTCTGATGCCGCCGTGTTCCGGCTGTCAGC
GCAGGGGCGCCCGGTTCTTTTTGTCAAGACCGACCTGTCCGGTGCCCTGAATGAACTGCAGGACGAGGCA
GCGCGGCTATCGTGGCTGGCCACGACGGGCGTTCCTTGCGCAGCTGTGCTCGACGTTGTCACTGAAGCGG
GAAGGGACTGGCTGCTATTGGGCGAAGTGCCGGGGCAGGATCTCCTGTCATCTCACCTTGCTCCTGCCGA
GAAAGTATCCATCATGGCTGATGCAATGCGGCGGCTGCATACGCTTGATCCGGCTACCTGCCCATTCGAC
CACCAAGCGAAACATCGCATCGAGCGAGCACGTACTCGGATGGAAGCCGGTCTTGTCGATCAGGATGATC
TGGACGAAGAGCATCAGGGGCTCGCGCCAGCCGAACTGTTCGCCAGGCTCAAGGCGCGCATGCCCGACGG
CGAGGATCTCGTCGTGACCCATGGCGATGCCTGCTTGCCGAATATCATGGTGGAAAATGGCCGCTTTTCT
GGATTCATCGACTGTGGCCGGCTGGGTGTGGCGGACCGCTATCAGGACATAGCGTTGGCTACCCGTGATA
TTGCTGAAGAGCTTGGCGGCGAATGGGCTGACCGCTTCCTCGTGCTTTACGGTATCGCCGCTCCCGATTC
GCAGCGCATCGCCTTCTATCGCCTTCTTGACGAGTTCTTCTGAGCGGGACTCTGGGGTTCGAAATGACCG
ACCAAGCGACGCCCAACCTGCCATCACGAGATTTCGATTCCACCGCCGCCTTCTATGAAAGGTTGGGCTT
CGGAATCGTTTTCCGGGACGCCGGCTGGATGATCCTCCAGCGCGGGGATCTCATGCTGGAGTTCTTCGCC
CACCCCAACTTGTTTATTGCAGCTTATAATGGTTACAAATAAAGCAATAGCATCACAAATTTCACAAATA
AAGCATTTTTTTCACTGCATTCTAGTTGTGGTTTGTCCAAACTCATCAATGTATCTTATCATGTCTGTAT
ACCGTCGACCTCTAGCTAGAGCTTGGCGTAATCATGGTCATAGCTGTTTCCTGTGTGAAATTGTTATCCG
CTCACAATTCCACACAACATACGAGCCGGAAGCATAAAGTGTAAAGCCTGGGGTGCCTAATGAGTGAGCT
AACTCACATTAATTGCGTTGCGCTCACTGCCCGCTTTCCAGTCGGGAAACCTGTCGTGCCAGCTGCATTA
ATGAATCGGCCAACGCGCGGGGAGAGGCGGTTTGCGTATTGGGCGCTCTTCCGCTTCCTCGCTCACTGAC
TCGCTGCGCTCGGTCGTTCGGCTGCGGCGAGCGGTATCAGCTCACTCAAAGGCGGTAATACGGTTATCCA
CAGAATCAGGGGATAACGCAGGAAAGAACATGTGAGCAAAAGGCCAGCAAAAGGCCAGGAACCGTAAAAA
GGCCGCGTTGCTGGCGTTTTTCCATAGGCTCCGCCCCCCTGACGAGCATCACAAAAATCGACGCTCAAGT
CAGAGGTGGCGAAACCCGACAGGACTATAAAGATACCAGGCGTTTCCCCCTGGAAGCTCCCTCGTGCGCT
CTCCTGTTCCGACCCTGCCGCTTACCGGATACCTGTCCGCCTTTCTCCCTTCGGGAAGCGTGGCGCTTTC
TCATAGCTCACGCTATAGGTATCTCAGTTCGGTGTAGGTCGTTCGCTCCAAGCTGGGCTGTGTGCACGAA
CCCCCCGTTCAGCCCGACCGCTGCGCCTTATCCGGTAACTATCGTCTTGAGTCCAACCCGGTAAGACACG
ACTTATCGCCACTGGCAGCAGCCACTGGTAACAGGATTAGCAGAGCGAGGTATGTAGGCGGTGCTACAGA
GTTCTTGAAGTGGTGGCCTAACTACGGCTACACTAGAAGAACAGTATTTGGTATCTGCGCTCTGCTGAAG
CCAGTTACCTTCGGAAAAAGAGTTGGTAGCTCTTGATCCGGCAAACAAACCACCGCTGGTAGCGGTGGTT
TTTTTGTTTGCAAGCAGCAGATTACGCGCAGAAAAAAAGGATCTCAAGAAGATCCTTTGATCTTTTCTAC
GGGGTCTGACGCTCAGTGGAACGAAAACTCACGTTAAGGGATTTTGGTCATGAGATTATCAAAAAGGATC
TTCACCTAGATCCTTTTAAATTAAAAATGAAGTTTTAAATCAATCTAAAGTATATATGAGTAAACTTGGT
CTGACAGTTACCAATGCTTAATCAGTGAGGCACCTATCTCAGCGATCTGTCTATTTCGTTCATCCATAGT
TGCCTGACTCCCCGTCGTGTAGATAACTACGATACGGGAGGGCTTACCATCTGGCCCCAGTGCTGCAATG
ATACCGCGAGACCCACGCTCACCGGCTCCAGATTTATCAGCAATAAACCAGCCAGCCGGAAGGGCCGAGC
GCAGAAGTGGTCCTGCAACTTTATCCGCCTCCATCCAGTCTATTAATTGTTGCCGGGAAGCTAGAGTAAG
TAGTTCGCCAGTTAATAGTTTGCGCAACGTTGTTGCCATTGCTACAGGCATCGTGGTGTCACGCTCGTCG
TTTGGTATGGCTTCATTCAGCTCCGGTTCCCAACGATCAAGGCGAGTTACATGATCCCCCATGTTGTGCA
AAAAAGCGGTTAGCTCCTTCGGTCCTCCGATCGTTGTCAGAAGTAAGTTGGCCGCAGTGTTATCACTCAT
GGTTATGGCAGCACTGCATAATTCTCTTACTGTCATGCCATCCGTAAGATGCTTTTCTGTGACTGGTGAG
TACTCAACCAAGTCATTCTGAGAATAGTGTATGCGGCGACCGAGTTGCTCTTGCCCGGCGTCAATACGGG
ATAATACCGCGCCACATAGCAGAACTTTAAAAGTGCTCATCATTGGAAAACGTTCTTCGGGGCGAAAACT
CTCAAGGATCTTACCGCTGTTGAGATCCAGTTCGATGTAACCCACTCGTGCACCCAACTGATCTTCAGCA
TCTTTTACTTTCACCAGCGTTTCTGGGTGAGCAAAAACAGGAAGGCAAAATGCCGCAAAAAAGGGAATAA
GGGCGACACGGAAATGTTGAATACTCATACTCTTCCTTTTTCAATATTATTGAAGCATTTATCAGGGTTA
TTGTCTCATGAGCGGATACATATTTGAATGTATTTAGAAAAATAAACAAATAGGGGTTCCGCGCACATTT
CCCCGAAAAGTGCCACCTGACGTCGACGGATCGGGAGATCACCCGATCCCCTATGGTGCACTCTCAGTAC
AATCTGCTCTGATGCCGCATAGTTAAGCCAGTATCTGCTCCCTGCTTGTGTGTTGGAGGTCGCTGAGTAG
TGCGCGAGC
Features (pLannotate 1.2.2; 20 found; start..end, strand, type, name):
    110..489     +  enhancer       CMV enhancer: human cytomegalovirus immediate early enhancer
    490..693     +  promoter       CMV promoter: human cytomegalovirus (CMV) immediate early promoter
    689..722     +  LTR            5' LTR (truncated) (fragment): truncated 5' long terminal repeat (LTR) from HIV-1
    738..756     +  promoter       T7 promoter: promoter for bacteriophage T7 RNA polymerase
   1131..1856    +  CDS            HyPerRed (fragment): red fluorescent genetically encoded indicator for H2O2 ()
   2103..2327    +  polyA_signal   bGH poly(A) signal: bovine growth hormone polyadenylation signal
   2331..2352    +  promoter       SV40 promoter (fragment): SV40 enhancer and early promoter
   2373..2801    +  rep_origin     f1 ori (sequence partly withheld): f1 bacteriophage origin of replication; arrow indicates direction of (+) strand synthesis
   2815..3144    +  promoter       SV40 promoter: SV40 enhancer and early promoter
   3211..4002    +  CDS            neo: KKA2_KLEPN - Also known as kan, nptII. Experimental evidence at protein level: Swiss-Prot protein existence level 1. Resistance to kanamycin, neomycin, paromomycin, ribostamycin, butirosin and gentamicin B. From Klebsiella pneumoniae.
   4026..4184    +  CDS            ble (fragment): BLE_KLEPN - Experimental evidence at protein level: Swiss-Prot protein existence level 1. Binding protein with a strong affinity to the bleomycin family of antibiotics. Binds to CL990; an antimitotic-antibiotic compound. From Klebsiella pneumoniae.
   4179..4300    +  polyA_signal   SV40 poly(A) signal: SV40 polyadenylation signal
   4373..4389    -  protein_bind   lac operator: The lac repressor binds to the lac operator to inhibit transcription in E. coli. This inhibition can be relieved by adding lactose or isopropyl-β-D-thiogalactopyranoside (IPTG). lac repressor encoded by lacI
   4397..4427    -  promoter       lac promoter: promoter for the E. coli lac operon
   4442..4463    -  protein_bind   CAP binding site: CAP binding activates transcription in the presence of cAMP. E. coli catabolite activator protein
   4476..4568    -  CDS            lacI (fragment): lac repressor; lacI; The lac repressor binds to the lac operator to inhibit transcription in E. coli. This inhibition can be relieved by adding lactose or isopropyl-β-D-thiogalactopyranoside (IPTG).
   4751..5339    -  rep_origin     ori: high-copy-number ColE1/pMB1/pBR322/pUC origin of replication
   5510..6370    -  CDS            AmpR: β-lactamase; bla; confers resistance to ampicillin, carbenicillin, and related antibiotics
   6371..6475    -  promoter       AmpR promoter: bla
   6534..6586    -  misc_feature   bom (fragment): basis of mobility region from pBR322
