[The description below was written by a language model from this plasmid's Addgene catalogue record and pLannotate feature annotations shown in this document.]
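Description:
pcDNA-R-iLACCO1.2 is a mammalian expression plasmid built on the pcDNA3 backbone (6,631 nt in the sequenced record) that encodes R-iLACCO1.2, a synthetic, genetically encoded fluorescent biosensor for intracellular L-lactate. It is propagated in E. coli as a high-copy plasmid through a ColE1/pUC-type origin and selected with ampicillin via the β-lactamase gene and its native promoter. An f1 origin is also present, which in principle allows single-stranded DNA production. Short lac promoter/operator, lacI, bom and HIV-1 LTR-like hits in the annotation are backbone remnants or brief similarity matches rather than functional modules.

The sensor coding sequence was inserted by restriction cloning between XhoI and HindIII sites, downstream of the human cytomegalovirus immediate-early enhancer and promoter and upstream of the bovine growth hormone polyadenylation signal, giving strong constitutive expression in transfected mammalian cells. A T7 promoter sits just ahead of the insert. The automated annotation does not recognise the biosensor itself. It labels an internal segment of about 725 nt as a fragment of HyPerRed, a red fluorescent indicator, which most likely reflects a shared red fluorescent protein domain within the sensor. The flanking unannotated coding sequence presumably supplies the lactate-sensing portion, but the record does not identify it. A separate SV40 early promoter drives a neomycin/kanamycin phosphotransferase gene terminated by an SV40 poly(A) signal, permitting G418 selection of stable cell lines.

The plasmid is intended for imaging intracellular L-lactate dynamics in mammalian cells, and the associated work concerns lactate biosensors for spectrally and spatially multiplexed fluorescence imaging.
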