Addgene plasmid #208027: pcDNA-R-iLACCO1.2
Purpose: Biosensor for intracellular L-lactate
Depositing lab: Robert Campbell. Publication: Lactate biosensors for spectrally and spatially multiplexed fluorescence imaging. Nasu Y, Aggarwal A, Le GNT, Vo CT, Kambe Y, Wang X, Beinlich FRM, Lee AB, Ram TR, Wang F, Gorzo KA, Kamijo Y, Boisvert M, Nishinami S, Kawamura G, Ozawa T, Toda H, Gordon GR, Ge S, Hirase H, Nedergaard M, Paquet ME, Drobizhev M, Podgorski K, Campbell RE. Nat Commun. 2023 Oct 27;14(1):6598. doi: 10.1038/s41467-023-42230-5. PubMed 37891202.
Backbone
  Vector backbone: pcDNA3
  Vector type: Mammalian Expression
Growth in bacteria
  Bacterial resistance: Ampicillin, 100 μg/mL
  Growth temperature: 37°C
  Growth strain: DH5alpha
  Copy number: High Copy
Gene/Insert
  Gene/Insert name: R-iLACCO1.2
  Species: Synthetic
  Cloning method: Restriction Enzyme; 5′ cloning site XhoI (unknown if destroyed); 3′ cloning site HindIII (unknown if destroyed)
Terms and licenses: Academic/Nonprofit Terms; Industry Terms: Not Available to Industry
Depositor comments: Please visit https://doi.org/10.1101/2022.12.27.522013 for bioRxiv preprint.
How to cite: pcDNA-R-iLACCO1.2 was a gift from Robert Campbell (Addgene plasmid # 208027 ; http://n2t.net/addgene:208027 ; RRID:Addgene_208027)
